Addgene plasmid #107710: pAAV-CAG-soCoChR-GFP
Purpose: A somatic channelrhodopsin, which enables single cell, single millisecond resolution optogenetics. CAG promoter
Depositing lab: Edward Boyden. Depositing organization: Massachusetts Institute of Technology. Publication: Temporally precise single-cell-resolution optogenetics. Shemesh OA, Tanese D, Zampini V, Linghu C, Piatkevich K, Ronzitti E, Papagiakoumou E, Boyden ES, Emiliani V. Nat Neurosci. 2017 Dec;20(12):1796-1806. doi: 10.1038/s41593-017-0018-8. Epub 2017 Nov 13. PubMed 29184208.
Backbone
  Vector backbone: pAAV
  Vector type: Mammalian Expression, AAV
Growth in bacteria
  Bacterial resistance: Ampicillin, 100 μg/mL
  Growth temperature: 37°C
  Growth strain: NEB Stable
  Copy number: High Copy
Gene/Insert
  Gene/Insert name: soCoChR-GFP (alt names: CoChR-ggsggtggsggt-KA2-(1-150); Chloromonas oogama channelrhodopsin, fused to KA2 targeting sequence)
  Species: Chloromonas oogama
  Insert size (bp): 2013
  Promoter: CAG
  Tag / fusion protein: KA2 (C terminal on insert); EGFP (C terminal on insert)
  Cloning method: Gibson Cloning
Terms and licenses: Academic/Nonprofit Terms; Industry Terms: Not Available to Industry
Depositor comments: GenBank IDs: soCoChR = MF795583, KA2(1-150) = MF795584
How to cite: pAAV-CAG-soCoChR-GFP was a gift from Edward Boyden (Addgene plasmid # 107710 ; http://n2t.net/addgene:107710 ; RRID:Addgene_107710)
