[The description below was written by a language model from this plasmid's Addgene catalogue record and pLannotate feature annotations shown in this document.]
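Description:
pAAV-CAG-soCoChR-GFP is an adeno-associated virus transfer plasmid for mammalian expression of a soma-targeted channelrhodopsin. The 6,817 bp construct is built on a pAAV backbone that carries a high-copy ColE1/pUC-type origin, an f1 phage origin, and an ampicillin resistance gene (β-lactamase with its own promoter) for propagation and selection in E. coli. Two AAV2 inverted terminal repeats flank the expression cassette. They allow it to be replicated and packaged into recombinant AAV particles when rep, cap and helper functions are supplied in trans. Short lacZα, lacI and SV40 large T antigen annotations appear to be backbone remnants or incidental matches rather than functional genes.

Between the ITRs, the CAG promoter drives strong, broadly active expression. It is annotated here as a CMV enhancer fragment, the chicken β-actin promoter and chimeric intron fragments. The single fusion open reading frame consists of CoChR, a high-photocurrent channelrhodopsin from Chloromonas oogama, joined through a flexible glycine/serine-rich linker to the first 150 residues of kainate receptor subunit KA2, followed by EGFP at the C terminus. The KA2 segment restricts the opsin to the neuronal cell body, and EGFP reports expression and localisation. A WPRE downstream of the coding sequence enhances transcript stability and expression, and an SV40 polyadenylation signal terminates the message.

Confining the opsin to the soma reduces stray activation of neurites from neighbouring cells. According to the record, this enables optogenetic stimulation at single-cell, single-millisecond resolution. The plasmid can be used by direct transfection or as an AAV vector for neuronal delivery.
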