Features (pLannotate 1.2.2; 19 found; start..end, strand, type, name):
     32..164     -  repeat_region  AAV2 ITR (fragment): inverted terminal repeat of adeno-associated virus serotype 2 inverted
    237..485     +  enhancer       CMV enhancer (fragment): human cytomegalovirus immediate early enhancer
    487..764     +  promoter       chicken β-actin promoter: No description available
    765..901     +  intron         hybrid intron (fragment): hybrid between chicken β-actin (CBA) and minute virus of mice (MMV) introns (Gray et al., 2011)
    990..1120    +  intron         chimeric intron (fragment): chimera between introns from chicken β-actin and rabbit β-globin
   1186..2049    +  CDS            CoChR: high-photocurrent channelrhodopsin from Chloromonas oogama (Shemesh et al., 2017)
   2086..2535    +  CDS            KA2: first 150 residues of the mouse kainate receptor subunit 2 mediates targeting to the neuronal soma (Shemesh et al., 2017)
   2554..3270    +  CDS            EGFP: the original enhanced GFP (Yang et al., 1996) mammalian codon-optimized
   3271..3295    +  misc_feature   MCS (fragment): pBluescript multiple cloning site
   3295..3883    +  misc_feature   WPRE: woodchuck hepatitis virus posttranscriptional regulatory element
   3926..4047    -  polyA_signal   SV40 poly(A) signal: SV40 polyadenylation signal
   4070..4138    -  CDS            large T antigen (fragment): large T antigen from SV40 (simian virus 40)
   4209..4342    +  repeat_region  AAV2 ITR: inverted terminal repeat of adeno-associated virus serotype 2 inverted
   4336..4392    -  CDS            lacI (fragment): lac repressor; lacI; The lac repressor binds to the lac operator to inhibit transcription in E. coli. This inhibition can be relieved by adding lactose or isopropyl-β-D-thiogalactopyranoside (IPTG).
   4575..5163    -  rep_origin     ori: high-copy-number ColE1/pMB1/pBR322/pUC origin of replication
   5334..6194    -  CDS            AmpR: β-lactamase; bla; confers resistance to ampicillin, carbenicillin, and related antibiotics
   6195..6299    -  promoter       AmpR promoter: bla
   6352..6780    -  rep_origin     f1 ori (sequence partly withheld): f1 bacteriophage origin of replication; arrow indicates direction of (+) strand synthesis
   6785..37      -  CDS            lacZα (fragment) (across the origin): LacZα fragment of β-galactosidase; lacZ fragment
>Addgene plasmid #107710 | pAAV-CAG-soCoChR-GFP | depositor full sequence | sequence record 203116 | pAAV-CAG-soCoChR-GFP sequence 6817 bps
GCGATCGGTGCGGGCCTCTTCGCTATTACGCCAGCTGCGCGCTCGCTCGCTCACTGAGGCCGCCCGGGCA
AAGCCCGGGCGTCGGGCGACCTTTGGTCGCCCGGCCTCAGTGAGCGAGCGAGCGCGCAGAGAGGGAGTGG
CCAACTCCATCACTAGGGGTTCCTTGTAGTTAATGATTAACCCGCCATGCTACTTATCTACGTAGCCATG
CTCTAGGAAGATCGTAGGTTAATTAACCATTGACGTCAATAATGACGTATGTTCCCATAGTAACGCCAAT
AGGGACTTTCCATTGACGTCAATGGGTGGAGTATTTACGGTAAACTGCCCACTTGGCAGTACATCAAGTG
TATCATATGCCAAGTACGCCCCCTATTGACGTCAATGACGGTAAATGGCCCGCCTGGCATTATGCCCAGT
ACATGACCTTATGGGACTTTCCTACTTGGCAGTACATCTACGTATTAGTCATCGCTATTACCATGGTCGA
GGTGAGCCCCACGTTCTGCTTCACTCTCCCCATCTCCCCCCCCTCCCCACCCCCAATTTTGTATTTATTT
ATTTTTTAATTATTTTGTGCAGCGATGGGGGCGGGGGGGGGGGGGGGGCGCGCGCCAGGCGGGGCGGGGC
GGGGCGAGGGGCGGGGCGGGGCGAGGCGGAGAGGTGCGGCGGCAGCCAATCAGAGCGGCGCGCTCCGAAA
GTTTCCTTTTATGGCGAGGCGGCGGCGGCGGCGGCCCTATAAAAAGCGAAGCGCGCGGCGGGCGGGAGTC
GCTGCGACGCTGCCTTCGCCCCGTGCCCCGCTCCGCCGCCGCCTCGCGCCGCCCGCCCCGGCTCTGACTG
ACCGCGTTACTCCCACAGGTGAGCGGGCGGGACGGCCCTTCTCCTCCGGGCTGTAATTAGCGCTTGGTTT
AATGACGGCTTGTTTCTTTTCTGTGGCTGCGTGAAAGCCTTGAGGGGCTCCGGGAGGGCCCTTTGTGCGG
GGGGAGCGGCTCGGGGCTGTCCGCGGGGGGACGGCTGCCTTCGGGGGGGACGGGGCAGGGCGGGGTTCGG
CTTCTGGCGTGTGACCGGCGGCTCTAGAGCCTCTGCTAACCATGTTCATGCCTTCTTCTTTTTCCTACAG
CTCCTGGGCAACGTGCTGGTTATTGTGCTGTCTCATCATTTTGGCAAAGAATTGGATCCGCCACCATGCT
GGGGAACGGCAGCGCCATTGTGCCTATCGACCAGTGCTTTTGCCTGGCTTGGACCGACAGCCTGGGAAGC
GATACAGAGCAGCTGGTGGCCAACATCCTCCAGTGGTTCGCCTTCGGCTTCAGCATCCTGATCCTGATGT
TCTACGCCTACCAGACTTGGAGAGCCACTTGCGGTTGGGAGGAGGTCTACGTCTGTTGCGTCGAGCTGAC
CAAGGTCATCATCGAGTTCTTCCACGAGTTCGACGACCCCAGCATGCTGTACCTGGCTAACGGACACCGA
GTCCAGTGGCTGAGATACGCAGAGTGGCTGCTGACTTGTCCCGTCATCCTGATCCACCTGAGCAACCTGA
CCGGCCTGAAGGACGACTACAGCAAGCGGACCATGAGGCTGCTGGTGTCAGACGTGGGAACCATCGTGTG
GGGAGCTACAAGCGCCATGAGCACAGGCTACGTCAAGGTCATCTTCTTCGTGCTGGGTTGCATCTACGGC
GCCAACACCTTCTTCCACGCCGCCAAGGTGTATATCGAGAGCTACCACGTGGTGCCAAAGGGCAGACCTA
GAACCGTCGTGCGGATCATGGCTTGGCTGTTCTTCCTGTCTTGGGGCATGTTCCCCGTGCTGTTCGTCGT
GGGACCAGAAGGATTCGACGCCATCAGCGTGTACGGCTCTACCATTGGCCACACCATCATCGACCTCATG
AGCAAGAATTGTTGGGGCCTGCTGGGACACTATCTGAGAGTGCTGATCCACCAGCACATCATCATCTACG
GCGACATCCGGAAGAAGACCAAGATCAACGTGGCCGGCGAGGAGATGGAAGTGGAGACCATGGTGGACCA
GGAGGACGAGGAGACAGTGGGAGGTTCAGGTGGAACCGGTGGAAGTGGAGGTACCATGCCCGCCGAACTG
CTGCTGCTGCTGATTGTCGCTTTTGCTAACCCTTCTTGCCAGGTGCTGTCTTCTCTGAGGATGGCCGCTA
TTCTGGACGATCAGACCGTGTGCGGAAGAGGAGAGAGGCTGGCACTGGCACTGGCTAGGGAGCAGATCAA
TGGCATCATTGAAGTGCCTGCAAAGGCCCGGGTCGAGGTGGACATTTTCGAACTGCAGAGAGATAGCCAG
TACGAGACCACAGACACCATGTGCCAGATCCTGCCAAAAGGAGTGGTCTCCGTCCTGGGACCAAGCTCCT
CTCCTGCTTCTGCAAGTACCGTGTCTCACATTTGTGGCGAGAAGGAAATCCCCCATATCAAGGTCGGGCC
AGAGGAAACACCCAGGCTGCAGTACCTGCGCTTCGCCTCAGTGAGCCTGTATCCATCAAACGAGGATGTG
TCACTGGCAGTCAGCGGAGCTAGCGGAGGTACTGTGAGCAAGGGCGAGGAGCTGTTCACCGGGGTGGTGC
CCATCCTGGTCGAGCTGGACGGCGACGTAAACGGCCACAAGTTCAGCGTGTCCGGCGAGGGCGAGGGCGA
TGCCACCTACGGCAAGCTGACCCTGAAGTTCATTTGCACCACCGGCAAGCTGCCCGTGCCCTGGCCCACC
CTCGTGACCACCCTGACCTACGGCGTGCAGTGCTTCAGCCGCTACCCCGACCACATGAAGCAGCACGACT
TCTTCAAGTCCGCCATGCCCGAAGGCTACGTCCAGGAGCGCACCATCTTCTTCAAGGACGACGGCAACTA
CAAGACCCGCGCCGAGGTGAAGTTCGAGGGCGACACCCTGGTGAACCGCATCGAGCTGAAGGGCATCGAC
TTCAAGGAGGACGGCAACATCCTGGGGCACAAGCTGGAGTACAACTACAACAGCCACAACGTCTATATCA
TGGCCGACAAGCAGAAGAACGGCATCAAGGTGAACTTCAAGATCCGCCACAACATCGAGGACGGCAGCGT
GCAGCTCGCCGACCACTACCAGCAGAACACCCCCATCGGCGACGGCCCCGTGCTGCTGCCCGACAACCAC
TACCTGAGCACCCAGTCCGCCCTGAGCAAAGACCCCAACGAGAAGCGCGATCACATGGTCCTGCTGGAGT
TCGTGACCGCCGCCGGGATCACTCTCGGCATGGACGAGCTGTACAAGTAAGAATTCGATATCAAGCTTAT
CGATAATCAACCTCTGGATTACAAAATTTGTGAAAGATTGACTGGTATTCTTAACTATGTTGCTCCTTTT
ACGCTATGTGGATACGCTGCTTTAATGCCTTTGTATCATGCTATTGCTTCCCGTATGGCTTTCATTTTCT
CCTCCTTGTATAAATCCTGGTTGCTGTCTCTTTATGAGGAGTTGTGGCCCGTTGTCAGGCAACGTGGCGT
GGTGTGCACTGTGTTTGCTGACGCAACCCCCACTGGTTGGGGCATTGCCACCACCTGTCAGCTCCTTTCC
GGGACTTTCGCTTTCCCCCTCCCTATTGCCACGGCGGAACTCATCGCCGCCTGCCTTGCCCGCTGCTGGA
CAGGGGCTCGGCTGTTGGGCACTGACAATTCCGTGGTGTTGTCGGGGAAATCATCGTCCTTTCCTTGGCT
GCTCGCCTGTGTTGCCACCTGGATTCTGCGCGGGACGTCCTTCTGCTACGTCCCTTCGGCCCTCAATCCA
GCGGACCTTCCTTCCCGCGGCCTGCTGCCGGCTCTGCGGCCTCTTCCGCGTCTTCGCCTTCGCCCTCAGA
CGAGTCGGATCTCCCTTTGGGCCGCCTCCCCGCATCGATACCGTCGACCCGGGCGGCCGCTTCGAGCAGA
CATGATAAGATACATTGATGAGTTTGGACAAACCACAACTAGAATGCAGTGAAAAAAATGCTTTATTTGT
GAAATTTGTGATGCTATTGCTTTATTTGTAACCATTATAAGCTGCAATAAACAAGTTAACAACAACAATT
GCATTCATTTTATGTTTCAGGTTCAGGGGGAGATGTGGGAGGTTTTTTAAAGCAAGTAAAACCTCTACAA
ATGTGGTAAAATCGATAAGGATCTTCCTAGAGCATGGCTACGTAGATAAGTAGCATGGCGGGTTAATCAT
TAACTACAAGGAACCCCTAGTGATGGAGTTGGCCACTCCCTCTCTGCGCGCTCGCTCGCTCACTGAGGCC
GGGCGACCAAAGGTCGCCCGACGCCCGGGCTTTGCCCGGGCGGCCTCAGTGAGCGAGCGAGCGCGCAGCT
GCATTAATGAATCGGCCAACGCGCGGGGAGAGGCGGTTTGCGTATTGGGCGCTCTTCCGCTTCCTCGCTC
ACTGACTCGCTGCGCTCGGTCGTTCGGCTGCGGCGAGCGGTATCAGCTCACTCAAAGGCGGTAATACGGT
TATCCACAGAATCAGGGGATAACGCAGGAAAGAACATGTGAGCAAAAGGCCAGCAAAAGGCCAGGAACCG
TAAAAAGGCCGCGTTGCTGGCGTTTTTCCATAGGCTCCGCCCCCCTGACGAGCATCACAAAAATCGACGC
TCAAGTCAGAGGTGGCGAAACCCGACAGGACTATAAAGATACCAGGCGTTTCCCCCTGGAAGCTCCCTCG
TGCGCTCTCCTGTTCCGACCCTGCCGCTTACCGGATACCTGTCCGCCTTTCTCCCTTCGGGAAGCGTGGC
GCTTTCTCATAGCTCACGCTGTAGGTATCTCAGTTCGGTGTAGGTCGTTCGCTCCAAGCTGGGCTGTGTG
CACGAACCCCCCGTTCAGCCCGACCGCTGCGCCTTATCCGGTAACTATCGTCTTGAGTCCAACCCGGTAA
GACACGACTTATCGCCACTGGCAGCAGCCACTGGTAACAGGATTAGCAGAGCGAGGTATGTAGGCGGTGC
TACAGAGTTCTTGAAGTGGTGGCCTAACTACGGCTACACTAGAAGAACAGTATTTGGTATCTGCGCTCTG
CTGAAGCCAGTTACCTTCGGAAAAAGAGTTGGTAGCTCTTGATCCGGCAAACAAACCACCGCTGGTAGCG
GTGGTTTTTTTGTTTGCAAGCAGCAGATTACGCGCAGAAAAAAAGGATCTCAAGAAGATCCTTTGATCTT
TTCTACGGGGTCTGACGCTCAGTGGAACGAAAACTCACGTTAAGGGATTTTGGTCATGAGATTATCAAAA
AGGATCTTCACCTAGATCCTTTTAAATTAAAAATGAAGTTTTAAATCAATCTAAAGTATATATGAGTAAA
CTTGGTCTGACAGTTACCAATGCTTAATCAGTGAGGCACCTATCTCAGCGATCTGTCTATTTCGTTCATC
CATAGTTGCCTGACTCCCCGTCGTGTAGATAACTACGATACGGGAGGGCTTACCATCTGGCCCCAGTGCT
GCAATGATACCGCGCGACCCACGCTCACCGGCTCCAGATTTATCAGCAATAAACCAGCCAGCCGGAAGGG
CCGAGCGCAGAAGTGGTCCTGCAACTTTATCCGCCTCCATCCAGTCTATTAATTGTTGCCGGGAAGCTAG
AGTAAGTAGTTCGCCAGTTAATAGTTTGCGCAACGTTGTTGCCATTGCTACAGGCATCGTGGTGTCACGC
TCGTCGTTTGGTATGGCTTCATTCAGCTCCGGTTCCCAACGATCAAGGCGAGTTACATGATCCCCCATGT
TGTGCAAAAAAGCGGTTAGCTCCTTCGGTCCTCCGATCGTTGTCAGAAGTAAGTTGGCCGCAGTGTTATC
ACTCATGGTTATGGCAGCACTGCATAATTCTCTTACTGTCATGCCATCCGTAAGATGCTTTTCTGTGACT
GGTGAGTACTCAACCAAGTCATTCTGAGAATAGTGTATGCGGCGACCGAGTTGCTCTTGCCCGGCGTCAA
TACGGGATAATACCGCGCCACATAGCAGAACTTTAAAAGTGCTCATCATTGGAAAACGTTCTTCGGGGCG
AAAACTCTCAAGGATCTTACCGCTGTTGAGATCCAGTTCGATGTAACCCACTCGTGCACCCAACTGATCT
TCAGCATCTTTTACTTTCACCAGCGTTTCTGGGTGAGCAAAAACAGGAAGGCAAAATGCCGCAAAAAAGG
GAATAAGGGCGACACGGAAATGTTGAATACTCATACTCTTCCTTTTTCAATATTATTGAAGCATTTATCA
GGGTTATTGTCTCATGAGCGGATACATATTTGAATGTATTTAGAAAAATAAACAAATAGGGGTTCCGCGC
ACATTTCCCCGAAAAGTGCCACCTAAATTGTAAGCGTTAATATTTTGTTAAAATTCGCGTTAAATTTTTG
TTAAATCAGCTCATTTTTTAACCAATAGGCCGAAATCGGCAAAATCCCTTATAAATCAAAAGAATAGACC
GAGATAGGGT
[37 nt withheld, positions 6451-6487]
AAAGAACGTGGACTCCAACGTCAAAGG
[49 nt withheld, positions 6515-6563]
T
[91 nt withheld, positions 6565-6655]
G
[124 nt withheld, positions 6657-6780]
CCCATTCGCCATTCAGGCTGCGCAACTGTTGGGAAGG
