>Addgene plasmid #107710 | pAAV-CAG-soCoChR-GFP | addgene partial sequence | sequence record 209391 | Addgene Partial NGS Result
TGTCTCATCATTTTGGCAAAGGATCCGCCACCATGCTGGGGAACGGCAGCGCCATTGTGCCTATCGACCA
GTGCTTTTGCCTGGCTTGGACCGACAGCCTGGGAAGCGATACAGAGCAGCTGGTGGCCAACATCCTCCAG
TGGTTCGCCTTCGGCTTCAGCATCCTGATCCTGATGTTCTACGCCTACCAGACTTGGAGAGCCACTTGCG
GTTGGGAGGAGGTCTACGTCTGTTGCGTCGAGCTGACCAAGGTCATCATCGAGTTCTTCCACGAGTTCGA
CGACCCCAGCATGCTGTACCTGGCTAACGGACACCGAGTCCAGTGGCTGAGATACGCAGAGTGGCTGCTG
ACTTGTCCCGTCATCCTGATCCACCTGAGCAACCTGACCGGCCTGAAGGACGACTACAGCAAGCGGACCA
TGAGGCTGCTGGTGTCAGACGTGGGAACCATCGTGTGGGGAGCTACAAGCGCCATGAGCACAGGCTACGT
CAAGGTCATCTTCTTCGTGCTGGGTTGCATCTACGGCGCCAACACCTTCTTCCACGCCGCCAAGGTGTAT
ATCGAGAGCTACCACGTGGTGCCAAAGGGCAGACCTAGAACCGTCGTGCGGATCATGGCTTGGCTGTTCT
TCCTGTCTTGGGGCATGTTCCCCGTGCTGTTCGTCGTGGGACCAGAAGGATTCGACGCCATCAGCGTGTA
CGGCTCTACCATTGGCCACACCATCATCGACCTCATGAGCAAGAATTGTTGGGGCCTGCTGGGACACTAT
CTGAGAGTGCTGATCCACCAGCACATCATCATCTACGGCGACATCCGGAAGAAGACCAAGATCAACGTGG
CCGGCGAGGAGATGGAAGTGGAGACCATGGTGGACCAGGAGGACGAGGAGACAGTGGGAGGTTCAGGTGG
AACCGGTGGAAGTGGAGGTACCATGCCCGCCGAACTGCTGCTGCTGCTGATTGTCGCTTTTGCTAACCCT
TCTTGCCAGGTGCTGTCTTCTCTGAGGATGGCCGCTATTCTGGACGATCAGACCGTGTGCGGAAGAGGAG
AGAGGCTGGCACTGGCACTGGCTAGGGAGCAGATCAATGGCATCATTGAAGTGCCTGCAAAGGCCCGGGT
CGAGGTGGACATTTTCGAACTGCAGAGAGATAGCCAGTACGAGACCACAGACACCATGTGCCAGATCCTG
CCAAAAGGAGTGGTCTCCGTCCTGGGACCAAGCTCCTCTCCTGCTTCTGCAAGTACCGTGTCTCACATTT
GTGGCGAGAAGGAAATCCCCCATATCAAGGTCGGGCCAGAGGAAACACCCAGGCTGCAGTACCTGCGCTT
CGCCTCAGTGAGCCTGTATCCATCAAACGAGGATGTGTCACTGGCAGTCAGCGGAGCTAGCGGAGGTACT
GTGAGCAAGGGCGAGGAGCTGTTCACCGGGGTGGTGCCCATCCTGGTCGAGCTGGACGGCGACGTAAACG
GCCACAAGTTCAGCGTGTCCGGCGAGGGCGAGGGCGATGCCACCTACGGCAAGCTGACCCTGAAGTTCAT
TTGCACCACCGGCAAGCTGCCCGTGCCCTGGCCCACCCTCGTGACCACCCTGACCTACGGCGTGCAGTGC
TTCAGCCGCTACCCCGACCACATGAAGCAGCACGACTTCTTCAAGTCCGCCATGCCCGAAGGCTACGTCC
AGGAGCGCACCATCTTCTTCAAGGACGACGGCAACTACAAGACCCGCGCCGAGGTGAAGTTCGAGGGCGA
CACCCTGGTGAACCGCATCGAGCTGAAGGGCATCGACTTCAAGGAGGACGGCAACATCCTGGGGCACAAG
CTGGAGTACAACTACAACAGCCACAACGTCTATATCATGGCCGACAAGCAGAAGAACGGCATCAAGGTGA
ACTTCAAGATCCGCCACAACATCGAGGACGGCAGCGTGCAGCTCGCCGACCACTACCAGCAGAACACCCC
CATCGGCGACGGCCCCGTGCTGCTGCCCGACAACCACTACCTGAGCACCCAGTCCGCCCTGAGCAAAGAC
CCCAACGAGAAGCGCGATCACATGGTCCTGCTGGAGTTCGTGACCGCCGCCGGGATCACTCTCGGCATGG
ACGAGCTGTACAAGTAAGAATTCGTTTAAACTCCGGAATCAACCTCTGGATTACAAAATTTGTGAAAGAT
TGACTGGTATTCTTAACTATGTTGCTCCTTTTACGCTATGTGGATACGCTGCTTTAATGCCTTTGTATCA
TGCTATTGCTTCCCGTATGGCTTTCATTTTCTCCTCCTTGTATAAATCCTGGTTGCTGTCTCTTTATGAG
GAGTTGTGGCCCGTTGTCAGGCAACGTGGCGTGGTGTGCACTGTGTTTGCTGACGCAACCCCCACTGGTT
GGGGCATTGCCACCACCTGTCAGCTCCTTTCCGGGACTTTCGCTTTCCCCCTCCCTATTGCCACGGCGGA
ACTCATCGCCGCCTGCCTTGCCCGCTGCTGGACAGGGGCTCGGCTGTTGGGCACTGACAATTCCGTGGTG
TTGTCGGGGAAGCTGACGTCCTTTCCATGGCTGCTCGCCTGTGTTGCCACCTGGATTCTGCGCGGGACGT
CCTTCTGCTACGTCCCTTCGGCCCTCAATCCAGCGGACCTTCCTTCCCGCGGCCTGCTGCCGGCTCTGCG
GCCTCTTCCGCGTCTTCGCCTTCGCCCTCAGACGAGTCGGATCTCCCTTTGGGCCGCCTCCCCGCCTGAT
ATCCTGTGCCTTCTAGTTGCCAGCCATCTGTTGTTTGCCCCTCCCCCGTGCCTTCCTTGACCCTGGAAGG
TGCCACTCCCACTGTCCTTTCCTAATAAAATGAGGAAATTGCATCGCATTGTCTGAGTAGGTGTCATTCT
ATTCTGGGGGGTGGGGTGGGGCAGGACAGCAAGGGGGAGGATTGGGAAGACAATAGCAGGCATGCTGGGG
ATGCGGTGGGCTCTATGGCAGGAACCCCTAGTGATGGAGTTGGCCACTCCCTCTCTGCGCGCTCGCTCGC
TCACTGAGGCCGGGCGACCAAAGGTCGCCCGACGCCCGGGCTTTGCCCGGGCGGCCTCAGTGAGCGAGCG
AGCGCGCAGCTGCCTGCAGGGGCGCCTGATGCGGTATTTTCTCCTTACGCATCTGTGCGGTATTTCACAC
CGCATA
[95 nt withheld, positions 3157-3251]
T
[46 nt withheld, positions 3253-3298]
C
[141 nt withheld, positions 3300-3440]
CCTTTGACGTTGGAGTCCACGTTCTTT
[37 nt withheld, positions 3468-3504]
ACTCTATCTCGGGCTATTCTTTTGATTTATAAGGGATTTTGCCGATTTCGGTCTATTGGTTAAAAAATGA
GCTGATTTAACAAAAATTTAACGCGAATTTTAACAAAATATTAACGTTTACAATTTTATGGTGCACTCTC
AGTACAATCTGCTCTGATGCCGCATAGTTAAGCCAGCCCCGACACCCGCCAACACCCGCTGACGCGCCCT
GACGGGCTTGTCTGCTCCCGGCATCCGCTTACAGACAAGCTGTGACCGTCTCCGGGAGCTGCATGTGTCA
GAGGTTTTCACCGTCATCACCGAAACGCGCGAGACGAAAGGGCCTCGTGATACGCCTATTTTTATAGGTT
AATGTCATGATAATAATGGTTTCTTAGACGTCAGGTGGCACTTTTCGGGGAAATGTGCGCGGAACCCCTA
TTTGTTTATTTTTCTAAATACATTCAAATATGTATCCGCTCATGAGACAATAACCCTGATAAATGCTTCA
ATAATATTGAAAAAGGAAGAGTATGAGTATTCAACATTTCCGTGTCGCCCTTATTCCCTTTTTTGCGGCA
TTTTGCCTTCCTGTTTTTGCTCACCCAGAAACGCTGGTGAAAGTAAAAGATGCTGAAGATCAGTTGGGTG
CACGAGTGGGTTACATCGAACTGGATCTCAACAGCGGTAAGATCCTTGAGAGTTTTCGCCCCGAAGAACG
TTTTCCAATGATGAGCACTTTTAAAGTTCTGCTATGTGGCGCGGTATTATCCCGTATTGACGCCGGGCAA
GAGCAACTCGGTCGCCGCATACACTATTCTCAGAATGACTTGGTTGAGTACTCACCAGTCACAGAAAAGC
ATCTTACGGATGGCATGACAGTAAGAGAATTATGCAGTGCTGCCATAACCATGAGTGATAACACTGCGGC
CAACTTACTTCTGACAACGATCGGAGGACCGAAGGAGCTAACCGCTTTTTTGCACAACATGGGGGATCAT
GTAACTCGCCTTGATCGTTGGGAACCGGAGCTGAATGAAGCCATACCAAACGACGAGCGTGACACCACGA
TGCCTGTAGCAATGGCAACAACGTTGCGCAAACTATTAACTGGCGAACTACTTACTCTAGCTTCCCGGCA
ACAATTAATAGACTGGATGGAGGCGGATAAAGTTGCAGGACCACTTCTGCGCTCGGCCCTTCCGGCTGGC
TGGTTTATTGCTGATAAATCTGGAGCCGGTGAGCGTGGGTCTCGCGGTATCATTGCAGCACTGGGGCCAG
ATGGTAAGCCCTCCCGTATCGTAGTTATCTACACGACGGGGAGTCAGGCAACTATGGATGAACGAAATAG
ACAGATCGCTGAGATAGGTGCCTCACTGATTAAGCATTGGTAACTGTCAGACCAAGTTTACTCATATATA
CTTTAGATTGATTTAAAACTTCATTTTTAATTTAAAAGGATCTAGGTGAAGATCCTTTTTGATAATCTCA
TGACCAAAATCCCTTAACGTGAGTTTTCGTTCCACTGAGCGTCAGACCCCGTAGAAAAGATCAAAGGATC
TTCTTGAGATCCTTTTTTTCTGCGCGTAATCTGCTGCTTGCAAACAAAAAAACCACCGCTACCAGCGGTG
GTTTGTTTGCCGGATCAAGAGCTACCAACTCTTTTTCCGAAGGTAACTGGCTTCAGCAGAGCGCAGATAC
CAAATACTGTTCTTCTAGTGTAGCCGTAGTTAGGCCACCACTTCAAGAACTCTGTAGCACCGCCTACATA
CCTCGCTCTGCTAATCCTGTTACCAGTGGCTGCTGCCAGTGGCGATAAGTCGTGTCTTACCGGGTTGGAC
TCAAGACGATAGTTACCGGATAAGGCGCAGCGGTCGGGCTGAACGGGGGGTTCGTGCACACAGCCCAGCT
TGGAGCGAACGACCTACACCGAACTGAGATACCTACAGCGTGAGCTATGAGAAAGCGCCACGCTTCCCGA
AGGGAGAAAGGCGGACAGGTATCCGGTAAGCGGCAGGGTCGGAACAGGAGAGCGCACGAGGGAGCTTCCA
GGGGGAAACGCCTGGTATCTTTATAGTCCTGTCGGGTTTCGCCACCTCTGACTTGAGCGTCGATTTTTGT
GATGCTCGTCAGGGGGGCGGAGCCTATGGAAAAACGCCAGCAACGCGGCCTTTTTACGGTTCCTGGCCTT
TTGCTGGCCTTTTGCTCACATGTCCTGCAGGCAGCTGCGCGCTCGCTCGCTCACTGAGGCCGCCCGGGCG
TCGGGCGACCTTTGGTCGCCCGGCCTCAGTGAGCGAGCGAGCGCGCAGAGAGGGAGTGGCCAACTCCATC
ACTAGGGGTTCCTGTCGACATTGATTATTGACTAGTTATTAATAGTAATCAATTACGGGGTCATTAGTTC
ATAGCCCATATATGGAGTTCCGCGTTACATAACTTACGGTAAATGGCCCGCCTGGCTGACCGCCCAACGA
CCCCCGCCCATTGACGTCAATAATGACGTATGTTCCCATAGTAACGCCAATAGGGACTTTCCATTGACGT
CAATGGGTGGAGTATTTACGGTAAACTGCCCACTTGGCAGTACATCAAGTGTATCATATGCCAAGTACGC
CCCCTATTGACGTCAATGACGGTAAATGGCCCGCCTGGCATTATGCCCAGTACATGACCTTATGGGACTT
TCCTACTTGGCAGTACATCTACGTATTAGTCATCGCTATTACCATGGTCGAGGTGAGCCCCACGTTCTGC
TTCACTCTCCCCATCTCCCCCCCCTCCCCACCCCCAATTTTGTATTTATTTATTTTTTAATTATTTTGTG
CAGCGATGGGGGCGGGGGGGGGGGG
